>Addgene plasmid #107642 | Pmo_opsin | addgene full sequence | sequence record 208226 | Addgene NGS Result
CGCCTCTCCCCGCGCGTTGGCCGATTCATTAATGCAGCTGGCACGACAGGTTTCCCGACTGGAAAGCGGG
CAGTGAGCGCAACGCAATTAATACGCGTACCGCTAGCCAGGAAGAGTTTGTAGAAACGCAAAAAGGCCAT
CCGTCAGGATGGCCTTCTGCTTAGTTTGATGCCTGGCAGTTTATGGCGGGCGTCCTGCCCGCCACCCTCC
GGGCCGTTGCTTCACAACGTTCAAATCCGCTCCCGGCGGATTTGTCCTACTCAGGAGAGCGTTCACCGAC
AAACAACAGATAAAACGAAAGGCCCAGTCTTCCGACTGAGCCTTTCGTTTTATTTGATGCCTGGCAGTTC
CCTACTCTCGCGTTAACGCTAGCATGGATGTTTTCCCAGTCACGACGTTGTAAAACGACGGCCAGTCTTA
AGCAAAAAACCCCTCAAGACCCGTTTAGAGGCCCCAAGGGGTTATGCTAGGAAGTAATACGACTCACTAT
AGGGAGACCGGCAGATCTGATATCATCGATGAATTCGAGCTCCACCGCGGTGGCGGCCGCTCTAGAACTA
GTGGATCCACCGGTTCCATGGCTAGCGGCATTACCATCCCGTTTCGTTAGATCGCTTCTTCGTCATTGCG
CAGCCGTTCCAGACGATGCGAGCTCTGTCGATGAAGAAAGCGATCATTATGCTAGTCGGTGTCTGGATCT
ATTCGTTCATTTGGGCCTCGCCTCCATTCTGGGGATACGGCAACTATGTGCCAGAAGGATTCCAAACATC
GTGCACTTTTGATTATTTGACCCAGAGCAAAGGGAATATTATATTCAATATTGGAATGTATATTTGCAAC
TTCGTGTTCCCAGTCGGAATAATAATATTTTGTTATTATCAAATCGTCAAATCCGTCGGGTAGAATTGGC
CGGGCCCGGTACCCAATTCGCCCTATAGTGAGTCGTATTACTTCCACATAACCCCTTGGGGCCTCTAAAC
GGGTCTTGAGGGGTTTTTTGAGGATCCCCTATAGTGAGTCGTATTACATGGTCATAGCTGTTTCCTGGCA
GCTCTGGCCCGTGTCTCAAAATCTCTGATGTTACATTGCACAAGATAAAAATATATCATCATGAACAATA
AAACTGTCTGCTTACATAAACAGTAATACAAGGGGTGTTATGAGCCATATTCAACGGGAAACGTCGAGGC
CGCGATTAAATTCCAACATGGATGCTGATTTATATGGGTATAAATGGGCTCGCGATAATGTCGGGCAATC
AGGTGCGACAATCTATCGCTTGTATGGGAAGCCCGATGCGCCAGAGTTGTTTCTGAAACATGGCAAAGGT
AGCGTTGCCAATGATGTTACAGATGAGATGGTCAGACTAAACTGGCTGACGGAATTTATGCCTCTTCCGA
CCATCAAGCATTTTATCCGTACTCCTGATGATGCATGGTTACTCACCACTGCGATCCCCGGAAAAACAGC
ATTCCAGGTATTAGAAGAATATCCTGATTCAGGTGAAAATATTGTTGATGCGCTGGCAGTGTTCCTGCGC
CGGTTGCATTCGATTCCTGTTTGTAATTGTCCTTTTAACAGCGATCGCGTATTTCGTCTCGCTCAGGCGC
AATCACGAATGAATAACGGTTTGGTTGATGCGAGTGATTTTGATGACGAGCGTAATGGCTGGCCTGTTGA
ACAAGTCTGGAAAGAAATGCATAAACTTTTGCCATTCTCACCGGATTCAGTCGTCACTCATGGTGATTTC
TCACTTGATAACCTTATTTTTGACGAGGGGAAATTAATAGGTTGTATTGATGTTGGACGAGTCGGAATCG
CAGACCGATACCAGGATCTTGCCATCCTATGGAACTGCCTCGGTGAGTTTTCTCCTTCATTACAGAAACG
GCTTTTTCAAAAATATGGTATTGATAATCCTGATATGAATAAATTGCAGTTTCATTTGATGCTCGATGAG
TTTTTCTAATCAGAATTGGTTAATTGGTTGTAACACTGGCAGAGCATTACGCTGACTTGACGGGACGGCG
CAAGCTCATGACCAAAATCCCTTAACGTGAGTTACGCGTCGTTCCACTGAGCGTCAGACCCCGTAGAAAA
GATCAAAGGATCTTCTTGAGATCCTTTTTTTCTGCGCGTAATCTGCTGCTTGCAAACAAAAAAACCACCG
CTACCAGCGGTGGTTTGTTTGCCGGATCAAGAGCTACCAACTCTTTTTCCGAAGGTAACTGGCTTCAGCA
GAGCGCAGATACCAAATACTGTTCTTCTAGTGTAGCCGTAGTTAGGCCACCACTTCAAGAACTCTGTAGC
ACCGCCTACATACCTCGCTCTGCTAATCCTGTTACCAGTGGCTGCTGCCAGTGGCGATAAGTCGTGTCTT
ACCGGGTTGGACTCAAGACGATAGTTACCGGATAAGGCGCAGCGGTCGGGCTGAACGGGGGGTTCGTGCA
CACAGCCCAGCTTGGAGCGAACGACCTACACCGAACTGAGATACCTACAGCGTGAGCTATGAGAAAGCGC
CACGCTTCCCGAAGGGAGAAAGGCGGACAGGTATCCGGTAAGCGGCAGGGTCGGAACAGGAGAGCGCACG
AGGGAGCTTCCAGGGGGAAACGCCTGGTATCTTTATAGTCCTGTCGGGTTTCGCCACCTCTGACTTGAGC
GTCGATTTTTGTGATGCTCGTCAGGGGGGCGGAGCCTATGGAAAAACGCCAGCAACGCGGCCTTTTTACG
GTTCCTGGCCTTTTGCTGGCCTTTTGCTCACATGTTCTTTCCTGCGTTATCCCCTGATTCTGTGGATAAC
CGTATTACCGCCTTTGAGTGAGCTGATACCGCTCGCCGCAGCCGAACGACCGAGCGCAGCGAGTCAGTGA
GCGAGGAAGCGGAAGAGCGCCCAATACGCAAAC
Features (pLannotate 1.2.2; 12 found; start..end, strand, type, name):
    131..158     -  terminator     rrnB T2 terminator: transcription terminator T2 from the E. coli rrnB gene
    290..333     +  terminator     rrnB T1 terminator: Escherichia coli rrnB; transcription terminator T1 from the E. coli rrnB gene
    380..416     -  CDS            lacZα (fragment): LacZα fragment of β-galactosidase; lacZ fragment
    423..470     -  terminator     T7 terminator: transcription terminator for bacteriophage T7 RNA polymerase
    475..493     +  promoter       T7 promoter: promoter for bacteriophage T7 RNA polymerase
    527..573     +  misc_feature   MCS (fragment): pBluescript multiple cloning site
    932..950     -  promoter       T7 promoter: promoter for bacteriophage T7 RNA polymerase
    957..1000    +  terminator     T7 terminator (fragment): transcription terminator for bacteriophage T7 RNA polymerase
   1008..1026    -  promoter       T7 promoter: promoter for bacteriophage T7 RNA polymerase
   1160..1969    +  CDS            KanR: aminoglycoside phosphotransferase; aph(3')-Ia; confers resistance to kanamycin in bacteria or G418 (Geneticin®) in eukaryotes
   2116..2704    +  rep_origin     ori: high-copy-number ColE1/pMB1/pBR322/pUC origin of replication
   2887..76      +  CDS            lacI (fragment) (across the origin): lac repressor; lacI; The lac repressor binds to the lac operator to inhibit transcription in E. coli. This inhibition can be relieved by adding lactose or isopropyl-β-D-thiogalactopyranoside (IPTG).
