[The description below was written by a language model from this plasmid's Addgene catalogue record and pLannotate feature annotations shown in this document.]
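Description:
Pmo_opsin is a small bacterial plasmid (about 2.9 kb in the sequenced record) built on the pPR-T4P backbone, a vector designed for making RNA probes and double-stranded RNA for planarian work. It carries a 312 bp fragment of an opsin gene from the planarian Phagocata morgani, inserted by ligation-independent cloning. The plasmid is propagated in E. coli using a high-copy ColE1/pUC-type origin of replication and is selected with kanamycin through an aminoglycoside phosphotransferase (KanR) gene.

The feature table does not annotate the opsin insert itself, but the unannotated interval between a forward-facing T7 promoter with a remnant of the pBluescript multiple cloning site and a reverse-facing T7 promoter is where it presumably lies. These two convergent T7 promoters allow both strands of the insert to be transcribed by T7 RNA polymerase, yielding complementary transcripts that anneal into double-stranded RNA for RNAi. T7 terminators placed outside each promoter limit read-through into the backbone. A third T7 promoter lies just beyond the downstream terminator fragment; its role is not stated in the record. The rrnB T1 and T2 terminators further insulate the cassette, and short lacZα and lacI fragments appear to be non-functional remnants of earlier vector construction.

According to the record, the construct is intended for in situ hybridization and RNAi studies in planarians. It was deposited in connection with hands-on classroom activities exploring regeneration and stem cell biology. The record does not state what the opsin fragment is meant to mark or what phenotype its knockdown produces.
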