Addgene plasmid #107642: Pmo_opsin
Purpose: In situ hybridization and RNAi studies in planarians
Depositing lab: Alejandro Sánchez. Depositing organization: Stowers Institute for Medical Research. Publication: Hands-On Classroom Activities for Exploring Regeneration and Stem Cell Biology with Planarians. Accorsi A, Williams MM, Ross EJ, Robb SMC, Elliott SA, Tu KC, Sanchez Alvarado A. The American Biology Teacher 79(3):208-223. Mar 2017. 10.1525/abt.2017.79.3.208.
Backbone
  Vector backbone: pPR-T4P
  Backbone size w/o insert (bp): 2636
  Vector type: RNAi ; In situ hybridization
Growth in bacteria
  Bacterial resistance: Kanamycin, 50 μg/mL
  Growth temperature: 37°C
  Growth strain: DH5alpha
  Copy number: Unknown
Gene/Insert
  Gene/Insert name: opsin
  Species: Phagocata morgani
  Insert size (bp): 312
  Cloning method: Ligation Independent Cloning
Terms and licenses: Academic/Nonprofit Terms; Industry Terms: Not Available to Industry
How to cite: Pmo_opsin was a gift from Alejandro Sánchez (Addgene plasmid # 107642 ; http://n2t.net/addgene:107642 ; RRID:Addgene_107642)
